>Addgene plasmid #109552 | p3E-SERCA1 | depositor full sequence | sequence record 206489 | Full Sequence
CTTTCCTGCGTTATCCCCTGATTCTGTGGATAACCGTATTACCGCCTTTGAGTGAGCTGATACCGCTCGC
CGCAGCCGAACGACCGAGCGCAGCGAGTCAGTGAGCGAGGAAGCGGAAGAGCGCCCAATACGCAAACCGC
CTCTCCCCGCGCGTTGGCCGATTCATTAATGCAGCTGGCACGACAGGTTTCCCGACTGGAAAGCGGGCAG
TGAGCGCAACGCAATTAATACGCGTACCGCTAGCCAGGAAGAGTTTGTAGAAACGCAAAAAGGCCATCCG
TCAGGATGGCCTTCTGCTTAGTTTGATGCCTGGCAGTTTATGGCGGGCGTCCTGCCCGCCACCCTCCGGG
CCGTTGCTTCACAACGTTCAAATCCGCTCCCGGCGGATTTGTCCTACTCAGGAGAGCGTTCACCGACAAA
CAACAGATAAAACGAAAGGCCCAGTCTTCCGACTGAGCCTTTCGTTTTATTTGATGCCTGGCAGTTCCCT
ACTCTCGCGTTAACGCTAGCATGGATGTTTTCCCAGTCACGACGTTGTAAAACGACGGCCAGTCTTAAGC
TCGGGCCCTGCAGCTCTAGAGCTCGAATTCTACAGGTCACTAATACCATCTAAGTAGTTGGTTCATAGTG
ACTGCATATGTTGTGTTTTACAGTATTATGTAGTCTGTTTTTTATGCAAAATCTAATTTAATATATTGAT
ATTTATATCATTTTACGTTTCTCGTTCAACTTTCTTGTACAAAGTGGCTGAGAACGCACACACCAAGGAG
ACACCAGAATGCCTGGCCTACTTCGGCGTGAGCGAGTCCACAGGCCTCACACCAGAACAGGTCAAGAAGA
ACCAAGCCAAGTACGGATTCAACGAGCTGCCAGCTGAAGAAGGTAAGAGCATCTGGGAGCTGGTGGTGGA
GCAGTTTGAAGATCTGTTGGTCAGGATTCTGCTTTTGGCCGCCTGCATCTCTTTTGTACTGGCCTGGTTT
GAGGAAGGTGAGGAAACAGTCACTGCCTTCGTCGAGCCCTTCGTTATTCTCCTCATCCTTATCGCCAATG
CAGTGGTTGGAGTATGGCAGGAACGCAATGCGGAGAGTGCCATTGAGGCTCTGAAGGAATATGAGCCAGA
GATGGGCAAAGTCTACCGCTCTGACAGAAAGAGTGTGCAGAGGATCAAGGCCAGAGAGATTGTCCCTGGA
GACATTGTGGAAGTTTCAGTTGGTGACAAAGTCCCTGCTGATATCAGAATCACCGCCATCCGCTCCACAA
CCCTGCGCGTCGACCAGTCCATTCTTACTGGTGAGTCTGTTAGTGTGATTAAACACACAGAGTCTGTTCC
TGACCCCAGGGCTGTCAACCAGGACAAGAAGAACATGCTTTTCTCTGGCACTAACATCGCTGCTGGCAAG
GCTATTGGAGTTGTGGTTGCCACTGGTGTGTCCACTGAAATCGGTAAAATTCGTGACCAGATGGCTGCCA
CTGAGCAGGAGAAGACCCCTCTGCAGCAGAAGCTGGATGAGTTTGGTGAGCAACTCTCCAAAGTCATCTC
TCTCATCTGTGTGGCTGTCTGGCTCATCAACATCGGTCACTTCAACGACCCCGTCCATGGTGGCTCCTGG
ATCCGTGGTGCCGTCTACTACTTCAAGATCGCTGTGGCTCTTGCCGTAGCTGCCATCCCCGAAGGTTTGC
CTGCCGTCATCACAACCTGCTTGGCTCTGGGAACCCGCCGCATGGCCAAGAAGAACGCCATTGTCCGCTC
TCTTCCCTCTGTAGAGACTCTGGGCTGCACATCTGTCATTTGCTCAGACAAGACTGGCACCCTTACCACC
AACCAGATGTGTGTCACAAAGATGTTTGTCATTGAGAAAGTGGAGGGTGAATCTGTGACTCTTGACCAGT
ACGACATTTCTGGATCCAAGTACACACCAGAGGGAGAAGTTACTAAGAACGGACTTCCTGTCAAGTGCGG
CCAATTTGACGGCCTTGTTGAGCTGGCAACCATCTGCGCTCTGTGCAATGACTCCTCTCTGGACTACAAT
GAGTCTAAGGGAATCTATGAGAAAGTTGGCGAGGCTACAGAGACTGCCCTTTGCTGCCTGGTTGAAAAGA
TGAATGTGTTCAACACTGATGTTCGTGGTCTGTCCAAGGTGGAGAGAGCCAACACATGTTGCGCTGTGAT
CAAGCAGCTTATGAAGAAAGACTTTACTCTGGAGTTCTCCCGTGACAGGAAGTCCATGTCTGTCTACTGC
TCCCCTGCAAAGGCCTCCAAGGCTCCTGTTGGAAACAAGATGTTTGTCAAGGGTGCTCCTGAGGGCGTTA
TTGACAGATGTGCCTATGTGCGTGTTGGCACCACTCGTGTGCCCCTGACTGGTCCAGTTAAAGATAAGAT
CATGGCTGTGATCAAGGAATGGGGAACTGGCCGTGATACTCTGCGTTGCCTGGCCCTGGCAACCCGTGAC
AACCCTCTGAGACCAGAGGAAATGAACTTGGAAGACTCCACCAAGTTTGCTGAATATGAGACCGATCTCA
CCTTCGTGGGTTGTGTTGGTATGCTGGATCCTCCCCGTAAAGAGGTTGTTGGATCCATTGAGCTGTGCAG
GGCTGCTGGCATTCGTGTGATCATGATCACAGGTGATAACAAGGGCACTGCTGTGGCTATCTGCCGCCGT
ATTGGCATCTTCAGTGATGATGAGGATGTAACAGGCCGTGCTTTCACTGGCCGTGAGTTTGATGACCTGC
CACTGCCCCAGCAGAGAGAAGCGGTGCGTAAGGCCTGCTGTTACGCTCGTGTTGAGCCCTCCCACAAGAG
CAAGATCGTTGAGTTCCTTCAGGGCTTTGATGAGATTACTGCCATGACTGGTGATGGTGTGAACGATGCT
CCTGCCCTGAAGAAGGCAGAGATTGGCATTGCCATGGGCTCTGGCACTGCTGTTGCCAAGTCAGCCTCTG
AGATGGTCCTGGCCGACGACAACTTCTCTAGCATTGTGGCCGCTGTTGAGGAGGGCAGAGCCATTTACAA
CAACATGAAGCAGTTCATCCGTTACCTCATCTCCTCTAATGTTGGAGAGGTTGTCTGTATTTTCCTGACT
GCAGCTCTTGGTCTTCCTGAGGCTCTGATCCCAGTTCAGCTGCTGTGGGTGAACCTGGTCACTGATGGTC
TCCCTGCCACTGCTCTGGGCTTCAACCCCCCTGATTTGGACATCATGGGCAAGGCTCCCCGCTCCCCCAA
AGAGCCTCTTATCTCCGGCTGGCTCTTCTTCAGATACCTGGCCATTGGAGGTTATGTTGGTGCTGCAACT
GTTGCTGCTGCTGGATGGTGGTTCCTCTACTGTGATGAAGGCCCCATGGTCTCCTTCTACCAGCTGTCCC
ACTTCATGCAGTGCACTGCTGACAATGAGGACTTTGCCGGTATTGAATGTGAGGTGTTCGAGGCCGCTCC
ACCAATGACAATGGCTCTGTCTGTGTTGGTCACCATTGAGATGTGCAATGCTCTGAACAGCTTGTCAGAG
AATCAGTCTCTTTTGCGTATGCCTCCATGGAGCAACTTGTGGTTGGCGGGAGCCATGACTCTCTCCATGT
CTCTGCACTTCATGATCATCTATGTGGACCCTCTGCCTATGATCTTCAAACTAACCCATCTCAACTTTGA
CCAGTGGATCGTTGTACTGAAGCTTTCCTTCCCAGTCATCCTCATTGACGAAGCTCTGAAATTTGTTGCC
CGCAACTACCTGGAGGCCTAGCAACTTTATTATACAAAGTTGGCATTATAAAAAAGCATTGCTTATCAAT
TTGTTGCAACGAACAGGTCACTATCAGTCAAAATAAAATCATTATTTGGAGCTCCATGGTAGCGTTAACG
CGGCCGCGATATCCCCTATAGTGAGTCGTATTACATGGTCATAGCTGTTTCCTGGCAGCTCTGGCCCGTG
TCTCAAAATCTCTGATGTTACATTGCACAAGATAAAAATATATCATCATGAACAATAAAACTGTCTGCTT
ACATAAACAGTAATACAAGGGGTGTTATGAGCCATATTCAACGGGAAACGTCGAGGCCGCGATTAAATTC
CAACATGGATGCTGATTTATATGGGTATAAATGGGCTCGCGATAATGTCGGGCAATCAGGTGCGACAATC
TATCGCTTGTATGGGAAGCCCGATGCGCCAGAGTTGTTTCTGAAACATGGCAAAGGTAGCGTTGCCAATG
ATGTTACAGATGAGATGGTCAGACTAAACTGGCTGACGGAATTTATGCCTCTTCCGACCATCAAGCATTT
TATCCGTACTCCTGATGATGCATGGTTACTCACCACTGCGATCCCCGGAAAAACAGCATTCCAGGTATTA
GAAGAATATCCTGATTCAGGTGAAAATATTGTTGATGCGCTGGCAGTGTTCCTGCGCCGGTTGCATTCGA
TTCCTGTTTGTAATTGTCCTTTTAACAGCGATCGCGTATTTCGTCTCGCTCAGGCGCAATCACGAATGAA
TAACGGTTTGGTTGATGCGAGTGATTTTGATGACGAGCGTAATGGCTGGCCTGTTGAACAAGTCTGGAAA
GAAATGCATAAACTTTTGCCATTCTCACCGGATTCAGTCGTCACTCATGGTGATTTCTCACTTGATAACC
TTATTTTTGACGAGGGGAAATTAATAGGTTGTATTGATGTTGGACGAGTCGGAATCGCAGACCGATACCA
GGATCTTGCCATCCTATGGAACTGCCTCGGTGAGTTTTCTCCTTCATTACAGAAACGGCTTTTTCAAAAA
TATGGTATTGATAATCCTGATATGAATAAATTGCAGTTTCATTTGATGCTCGATGAGTTTTTCTAATCAG
AATTGGTTAATTGGTTGTAACACTGGCAGAGCATTACGCTGACTTGACGGGACGGCGCAAGCTCATGACC
AAAATCCCTTAACGTGAGTTACGCGTCGTTCCACTGAGCGTCAGACCCCGTAGAAAAGATCAAAGGATCT
TCTTGAGATCCTTTTTTTCTGCGCGTAATCTGCTGCTTGCAAACAAAAAAACCACCGCTACCAGCGGTGG
TTTGTTTGCCGGATCAAGAGCTACCAACTCTTTTTCCGAAGGTAACTGGCTTCAGCAGAGCGCAGATACC
AAATACTGTCCTTCTAGTGTAGCCGTAGTTAGGCCACCACTTCAAGAACTCTGTAGCACCGCCTACATAC
CTCGCTCTGCTAATCCTGTTACCAGTGGCTGCTGCCAGTGGCGATAAGTCGTGTCTTACCGGGTTGGACT
CAAGACGATAGTTACCGGATAAGGCGCAGCGGTCGGGCTGAACGGGGGGTTCGTGCACACAGCCCAGCTT
GGAGCGAACGACCTACACCGAACTGAGATACCTACAGCGTGAGCATTGAGAAAGCGCCACGCTTCCCGAA
GGGAGAAAGGCGGACAGGTATCCGGTAAGCGGCAGGGTCGGAACAGGAGAGCGCACGAGGGAGCTTCCAG
GGGGAAACGCCTGGTATCTTTATAGTCCTGTCGGGTTTCGCCACCTCTGACTTGAGCGTCGATTTTTGTG
ATGCTCGTCAGGGGGGCGGAGCCTATGGAAAAACGCCAGCAACGCGGCCTTTTTACGGTTCCTGGCCTTT
TGCTGGCCTTTTGCTCACATGTT
Features (pLannotate 1.2.2; 11 found; start..end, strand, type, name):
    121..213     +  CDS            lacI (fragment): lac repressor; lacI; The lac repressor binds to the lac operator to inhibit transcription in E. coli. This inhibition can be relieved by adding lactose or isopropyl-β-D-thiogalactopyranoside (IPTG).
    268..295     -  terminator     rrnB T2 terminator: transcription terminator T2 from the E. coli rrnB gene
    427..470     +  terminator     rrnB T1 terminator: Escherichia coli rrnB; transcription terminator T1 from the E. coli rrnB gene
    517..553     -  CDS            lacZα (fragment): LacZα fragment of β-galactosidase; lacZ fragment
    624..747     -  protein_bind   attR2: mutant version of attR; recombination site for the Gateway® LR reaction LR Clonase™
    750..3725    +  CDS            ATP2A1: AT2A1_HUMAN - Experimental evidence at protein level: Swiss-Prot protein existence level 1. Key regulator of striated muscle performance by acting as the major Ca(2+) ATPase responsible for the reuptake of cytosolic Ca(2+) into the sarcoplasmic reticulum. Catalyzes the hydrolysis of ATP coupled with the translocation of calcium from the cytosol to the sarcoplasmic reticulum lumen (By similarity). Contributes to calcium sequestration involved in muscular excitation/contraction (PubMed:10914677). From Homo sapiens (Human).
   3732..3752    -  protein_bind   attB3: mutant version of attB; core recombination site for the Gateway® BP reaction BP Clonase™
   3743..3828    -  protein_bind   attL1 (fragment): mutant version of attL; recombination site for the Gateway® LR reaction LR Clonase™
   3865..3883    -  promoter       T7 promoter: promoter for bacteriophage T7 RNA polymerase
   4017..4826    +  CDS            KanR: aminoglycoside phosphotransferase; aph(3')-Ia; confers resistance to kanamycin in bacteria or G418 (Geneticin®) in eukaryotes
   4973..5561    +  rep_origin     ori: high-copy-number ColE1/pMB1/pBR322/pUC origin of replication
