>Addgene plasmid #109552 | p3E-SERCA1 | addgene full sequence | sequence record 222016 | Addgene NGS Result
CATAGTGACTGCATATGTTGTGTTTTACAGTATTATGTAGTCTGTTTTTTATGCAAAATCTAATTTAATA
TATTGATATTTATATCATTTTACGTTTCTCGTTCAACTTTCTTGTACAAAGTGGCTGAGAACGCACACAC
CAAGGAGACACCAGAATGCCTGGCCTACTTCGGCGTGAGCGAGTCCACAGGCCTCACACCAGAACAGGTC
AAGAAGAACCAAGCCAAGTACGGATTCAACGAGCTGCCAGCTGAAGAAGGTAAGAGCATCTGGGAGCTGG
TGGTGGAGCAGTTTGAAGATCTGTTGGTCAGGATTCTGCTTTTGGCCGCCTGCATCTCTTTTGTACTGGC
CTGGTTTGAGGAAGGTGAGGAAACAGTCACTGCCTTCGTCGAGCCCTTCGTTATTCTCCTCATCCTTATC
GCCAATGCAGTGGTTGGAGTATGGCAGGAACGCAATGCGGAGAGTGCCATTGAGGCTCTGAAGGAATATG
AGCCAGAGATGGGCAAAGTCTACCGCTCTGACAGAAAGAGTGTGCAGAGGATCAAGGCCAGAGAGATTGT
CCCTGGAGACATTGTGGAAGTTTCAGTTGGTGACAAAGTCCCTGCTGATATCAGAATCACCGCCATCCGC
TCCACAACCCTGCGCGTCGACCAGTCCATTCTTACTGGTGAGTCTGTTAGTGTGATTAAACACACAGAGT
CTGTTCCTGACCCCAGGGCTGTCAACCAGGACAAGAAGAACATGCTTTTCTCTGGCACTAACATCGCTGC
TGGCAAGGCTATTGGAGTTGTGGTTGCCACTGGTGTGTCCACTGAAATCGGTAAAATTCGTGACCAGATG
GCTGCCACTGAGCAGGAGAAGACCCCTCTGCAGCAGAAGCTGGATGAGTTTGGTGAGCAACTCTCCAAAG
TCATCTCTCTCATCTGTGTGGCTGTCTGGCTCATCAACATCGGTCACTTCAACGACCCCGTCCATGGTGG
CTCCTGGATCCGTGGTGCCGTCTACTACTTCAAGATCGCTGTGGCTCTTGCCGTAGCTGCCATCCCCGAA
GGTTTGCCTGCCGTCATCACAACCTGCTTGGCTCTGGGAACCCGCCGCATGGCCAAGAAGAACGCCATTG
TCCGCTCTCTTCCCTCTGTAGAGACTCTGGGCTGCACATCTGTCATTTGCTCAGACAAGACTGGCACCCT
TACCACCAACCAGATGTGTGTCACAAAGATGTTTGTCATTGAGAAAGTGGAGGGTGAATCTGTGACTCTT
GACCAGTACGACATTTCTGGATCCAAGTACACACCAGAGGGAGAAGTTACTAAGAACGGACTTCCTGTCA
AGTGCGGCCAATTTGACGGCCTTGTTGAGCTGGCAACCATCTGCGCTCTGTGCAATGACTCCTCTCTGGA
CTACAATGAGTCTAAGGGAATCTATGAGAAAGTTGGCGAGGCTACAGAGACTGCCCTTTGCTGCCTGGTT
GAAAAGATGAATGTGTTCAACACTGATGTTCGTGGTCTGTCCAAGGTGGAGAGAGCCAACACATGTTGCG
CTGTGATCAAGCAGCTTATGAAGAAAGACTTTACTCTGGAGTTCTCCCGTGACAGGAAGTCCATGTCTGT
CTACTGCTCCCCTGCAAAGGCCTCCAAGGCTCCTGTTGGAAACAAGATGTTTGTCAAGGGTGCTCCTGAG
GGCGTTATTGACAGATGTGCCTATGTGCGTGTTGGCACCACTCGTGTGCCCCTGACTGGTCCAGTTAAAG
ATAAGATCATGGCTGTGATCAAGGAATGGGGAACTGGCCGTGATACTCTGCGTTGCCTGGCCCTGGCAAC
CCGTGACAACCCTCTGAGACCAGAGGAAATGAACTTGGAAGACTCCACCAAGTTTGCTGAATATGAGACC
GATCTCACCTTCGTGGGTTGTGTTGGTATGCTGGATCCTCCCCGTAAAGAGGTTGTTGGATCCATTGAGC
TGTGCAGGGCTGCTGGCATTCGTGTGATCATGATCACAGGTGATAACAAGGGCACTGCTGTGGCTATCTG
CCGCCGTATTGGCATCTTCAGTGATGATGAGGATGTAACAGGCCGTGCTTTCACTGGCCGTGAGTTTGAT
GACCTGCCACTGCCCCAGCAGAGAGAAGCGGTGCGTAAGGCCTGCTGTTACGCTCGTGTTGAGCCCTCCC
ACAAGAGCAAGATCGTTGAGTTCCTTCAGGGCTTTGATGAGATTACTGCCATGACTGGTGATGGTGTGAA
CGATGCTCCTGCCCTGAAGAAGGCAGAGATTGGCATTGCCATGGGCTCTGGCACTGCTGTTGCCAAGTCA
GCCTCTGAGATGGTCCTGGCCGACGACAACTTCTCTAGCATTGTGGCCGCTGTTGAGGAGGGCAGAGCCA
TTTACAACAACATGAAGCAGTTCATCCGTTACCTCATCTCCTCTAATGTTGGAGAGGTTGTCTGTATTTT
CCTGACTGCAGCTCTTGGTCTTCCTGAGGCTCTGATCCCAGTTCAGCTGCTGTGGGTGAACCTGGTCACT
GATGGTCTCCCTGCCACTGCTCTGGGCTTCAACCCCCCTGATTTGGACATCATGGGCAAGGCTCCCCGCT
CCCCCAAAGAGCCTCTTATCTCCGGCTGGCTCTTCTTCAGATACCTGGCCATTGGAGGTTATGTTGGTGC
TGCAACTGTTGCTGCTGCTGGATGGTGGTTCCTCTACTGTGATGAAGGCCCCATGGTCTCCTTCTACCAG
CTGTCCCACTTCATGCAGTGCACTGCTGACAATGAGGACTTTGCCGGTATTGAATGTGAGGTGTTCGAGG
CCGCTCCACCAATGACAATGGCTCTGTCTGTGTTGGTCACCATTGAGATGTGCAATGCTCTGAACAGCTT
GTCAGAGAATCAGTCTCTTTTGCGTATGCCTCCATGGAGCAACTTGTGGTTGGCGGGAGCCATGACTCTC
TCCATGTCTCTGCACTTCATGATCATCTATGTGGACCCTCTGCCTATGATCTTCAAACTAACCCATCTCA
ACTTTGACCAGTGGATCGTTGTACTGAAGCTTTCCTTCCCAGTCATCCTCATTGACGAAGCTCTGAAATT
TGTTGCCCGCAACTACCTGGAGGCCTAGCAACTTTATTATACAAAGTTGGCATTATAAAAAAGCATTGCT
TATCAATTTGTTGCAACGAACAGGTCACTATCAGTCAAAATAAAATCATTATTTGGAGCTCCATGGTAGC
GTTAACGCGGCCGCGATATCCCCTATAGTGAGTCGTATTACATGGTCATAGCTGTTTCCTGGCAGCTCTG
GCCCGTGTCTCAAAATCTCTGATGTTACATTGCACAAGATAAAAATATATCATCATGAACAATAAAACTG
TCTGCTTACATAAACAGTAATACAAGGGGTGTTATGAGCCATATTCAACGGGAAACGTCGAGGCCGCGAT
TAAATTCCAACATGGATGCTGATTTATATGGGTATAAATGGGCTCGCGATAATGTCGGGCAATCAGGTGC
GACAATCTATCGCTTGTATGGGAAGCCCGATGCGCCAGAGTTGTTTCTGAAACATGGCAAAGGTAGCGTT
GCCAATGATGTTACAGATGAGATGGTCAGACTAAACTGGCTGACGGAATTTATGCCTCTTCCGACCATCA
AGCATTTTATCCGTACTCCTGATGATGCATGGTTACTCACCACTGCGATCCCCGGAAAAACAGCATTCCA
GGTATTAGAAGAATATCCTGATTCAGGTGAAAATATTGTTGATGCGCTGGCAGTGTTCCTGCGCCGGTTG
CATTCGATTCCTGTTTGTAATTGTCCTTTTAACAGCGATCGCGTATTTCGTCTCGCTCAGGCGCAATCAC
GAATGAATAACGGTTTGGTTGATGCGAGTGATTTTGATGACGAGCGTAATGGCTGGCCTGTTGAACAAGT
CTGGAAAGAAATGCATAAACTTTTGCCATTCTCACCGGATTCAGTCGTCACTCATGGTGATTTCTCACTT
GATAACCTTATTTTTGACGAGGGGAAATTAATAGGTTGTATTGATGTTGGACGAGTCGGAATCGCAGACC
GATACCAGGATCTTGCCATCCTATGGAACTGCCTCGGTGAGTTTTCTCCTTCATTACAGAAACGGCTTTT
TCAAAAATATGGTATTGATAATCCTGATATGAATAAATTGCAGTTTCATTTGATGCTCGATGAGTTTTTC
TAATCAGAATTGGTTAATTGGTTGTAACACTGGCAGAGCATTACGCTGACTTGACGGGACGGCGCAAGCT
CATGACCAAAATCCCTTAACGTGAGTTACGCGTCGTTCCACTGAGCGTCAGACCCCGTAGAAAAGATCAA
AGGATCTTCTTGAGATCCTTTTTTTCTGCGCGTAATCTGCTGCTTGCAAACAAAAAAACCACCGCTACCA
GCGGTGGTTTGTTTGCCGGATCAAGAGCTACCAACTCTTTTTCCGAAGGTAACTGGCTTCAGCAGAGCGC
AGATACCAAATACTGTTCTTCTAGTGTAGCCGTAGTTAGGCCACCACTTCAAGAACTCTGTAGCACCGCC
TACATACCTCGCTCTGCTAATCCTGTTACCAGTGGCTGCTGCCAGTGGCGATAAGTCGTGTCTTACCGGG
TTGGACTCAAGACGATAGTTACCGGATAAGGCGCAGCGGTCGGGCTGAACGGGGGGTTCGTGCACACAGC
CCAGCTTGGAGCGAACGACCTACACCGAACTGAGATACCTACAGCGTGAGCTATGAGAAAGCGCCACGCT
TCCCGAAGGGAGAAAGGCGGACAGGTATCCGGTAAGCGGCAGGGTCGGAACAGGAGAGCGCACGAGGGAG
CTTCCAGGGGGAAACGCCTGGTATCTTTATAGTCCTGTCGGGTTTCGCCACCTCTGACTTGAGCGTCGAT
TTTTGTGATGCTCGTCAGGGGGGCGGAGCCTATGGAAAAACGCCAGCAACGCGGCCTTTTTACGGTTCCT
GGCCTTTTGCTGGCCTTTTGCTCACATGTTCTTTCCTGCGTTATCCCCTGATTCTGTGGATAACCGTATT
ACCGCCTTTGAGTGAGCTGATACCGCTCGCCGCAGCCGAACGACCGAGCGCAGCGAGTCAGTGAGCGAGG
AAGCGGAAGAGCGCCCAATACGCAAACCGCCTCTCCCCGCGCGTTGGCCGATTCATTAATGCAGCTGGCA
CGACAGGTTTCCCGACTGGAAAGCGGGCAGTGAGCGCAACGCAATTAATACGCGTACCGCTAGCCAGGAA
GAGTTTGTAGAAACGCAAAAAGGCCATCCGTCAGGATGGCCTTCTGCTTAGTTTGATGCCTGGCAGTTTA
TGGCGGGCGTCCTGCCCGCCACCCTCCGGGCCGTTGCTTCACAACGTTCAAATCCGCTCCCGGCGGATTT
GTCCTACTCAGGAGAGCGTTCACCGACAAACAACAGATAAAACGAAAGGCCCAGTCTTCCGACTGAGCCT
TTCGTTTTATTTGATGCCTGGCAGTTCCCTACTCTCGCGTTAACGCTAGCATGGATGTTTTCCCAGTCAC
GACGTTGTAAAACGACGGCCAGTCTTAAGCTCGGGCCCTGCAGCTCTAGAGCTCGAATTCTACAGGTCAC
TAATACCATCTAAGTAGTTGGTT
Features (pLannotate 1.2.2; 12 found; start..end, strand, type, name):
      1..124     -  protein_bind   attR2: mutant version of attR; recombination site for the Gateway® LR reaction LR Clonase™
    127..3102    +  CDS            ATP2A1: AT2A1_HUMAN - Experimental evidence at protein level: Swiss-Prot protein existence level 1. Key regulator of striated muscle performance by acting as the major Ca(2+) ATPase responsible for the reuptake of cytosolic Ca(2+) into the sarcoplasmic reticulum. Catalyzes the hydrolysis of ATP coupled with the translocation of calcium from the cytosol to the sarcoplasmic reticulum lumen (By similarity). Contributes to calcium sequestration involved in muscular excitation/contraction (PubMed:10914677). From Homo sapiens (Human).
   3109..3129    -  protein_bind   attB3: mutant version of attB; core recombination site for the Gateway® BP reaction BP Clonase™
   3120..3205    -  protein_bind   attL1 (fragment): mutant version of attL; recombination site for the Gateway® LR reaction LR Clonase™
   3242..3260    -  promoter       T7 promoter: promoter for bacteriophage T7 RNA polymerase
   3394..4203    +  CDS            KanR: aminoglycoside phosphotransferase; aph(3')-Ia; confers resistance to kanamycin in bacteria or G418 (Geneticin®) in eukaryotes
   4350..4938    +  rep_origin     ori: high-copy-number ColE1/pMB1/pBR322/pUC origin of replication
   5121..5213    +  CDS            lacI (fragment): lac repressor; lacI; The lac repressor binds to the lac operator to inhibit transcription in E. coli. This inhibition can be relieved by adding lactose or isopropyl-β-D-thiogalactopyranoside (IPTG).
   5268..5295    -  terminator     rrnB T2 terminator: transcription terminator T2 from the E. coli rrnB gene
   5427..5470    +  terminator     rrnB T1 terminator: Escherichia coli rrnB; transcription terminator T1 from the E. coli rrnB gene
   5517..5553    -  CDS            lacZα (fragment): LacZα fragment of β-galactosidase; lacZ fragment
   5591..5620    -  protein_bind   attP2 (fragment): mutant version of attP; recombination site for the Gateway® BP reaction BP Clonase™
