[The description below was written by a language model from this plasmid's Addgene catalogue record and pLannotate feature annotations shown in this document.]
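Description:
p3E-SERCA1 is a 3' entry clone for Multisite Gateway assembly, catalogued among zebrafish plasmids and carrying the coding sequence for sarcoplasmic/endoplasmic reticulum calcium ATPase 1 (zebrafish atp2a1). It is a small (about 5.6 kb) bacterial plasmid with a high-copy ColE1/pUC-type origin and a kanamycin resistance gene. It also has the rrnB T1 and T2 transcription terminators that insulate the cloning site in donor-type Gateway backbones. The catalogue lists a destination vector (pDEST-actc1b-mKate2-ccdb) as the backbone, but the annotated features look like an entry clone rather than an expression vector: no eukaryotic promoter, fluorescent protein or ccdB cassette is detected. That destination vector is probably the intended recombination partner, though the record does not say so.

The insert is a single open reading frame of roughly 3 kb. The automated annotation matched it to human ATP2A1, but this reflects homology, since the catalogue gives the species as D. rerio. The reading frame is flanked by an attR2 site upstream and, downstream, by a site annotated as attB3 plus an attL fragment, consistent with the attR2/attL3 arrangement of 3' entry clones. In an LR reaction these sites place the insert in the third position of an assembly, downstream of a 5' promoter element and a middle-entry element. SERCA1 can therefore be fused in frame to the C-terminal side of a tag or reporter. A T7 promoter lies outside the recombination cassette, and the short lacI and lacZα fragments are backbone remnants. Both sequence records give the same features at different start coordinates. The associated publication describes in vivo cell biological screening of T-tubule formation in zebrafish muscle. The construct thus suits building tagged SERCA1 transgenes that mark the sarcoplasmic reticulum.
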