Addgene plasmid #109552: p3E-SERCA1
Purpose: Multisite gateway vector for 3' tagging with sarcoplasmic/endoplasmic calcium ATPase 1
Depositing lab: Rob Parton. Depositing organization: University of Queensland, Institute for Molecular Bioscience. Publication: In vivo cell biological screening identifies an endocytic capture mechanism for T-tubule formation. Hall TE, Martel N, Ariotti N, Xiong Z, Lo HP, Ferguson C, Rae J, Lim YW, Parton RG. Nat Commun. 2020 Jul 24;11(1):3711. doi: 10.1038/s41467-020-17486-w. PubMed 32709891.
Backbone
  Vector backbone: pDEST-actc1b-mKate2-ccdb
  Vector type: Zebrafish plasmids
Growth in bacteria
  Bacterial resistance: Kanamycin, 50 μg/mL
  Growth temperature: 37°C
  Growth strain: DH5alpha
  Copy number: High Copy
Gene/Insert
  Gene/Insert name: sarcoplasmic/endoplasmic calcium ATPase 1
  Species: D. rerio (zebrafish)
  Entrez Gene: atp2a1 (a.k.a. cb279, serca, serca1, wu:cegs655, wu:fb17h11, wu:fb19b10, zgc:92110)
  Cloning method: Gateway Cloning
Terms and licenses: Academic/Nonprofit Terms; Industry Terms: Not Available to Industry
How to cite: p3E-SERCA1 was a gift from Rob Parton (Addgene plasmid # 109552 ; http://n2t.net/addgene:109552 ; RRID:Addgene_109552)
